Addgene plasmid #162877: pmEos2-N1 PH-PLCd (wild-type) (PH-PLCd-mEos2)
Purpose: Expression in mammalian cells of Plekstrin-homology domain of Phospholipase C delta tagged with mEos2 to perform sptPALM
Depositing lab: Frederic Meunier. Publication: Modular transient nanoclustering of activated beta2-adrenergic receptors revealed by single-molecule tracking of conformation-specific nanobodies. Gormal RS, Padmanabhan P, Kasula R, Bademosi AT, Coakley S, Giacomotto J, Blum A, Joensuu M, Wallis TP, Lo HP, Budnar S, Rae J, Ferguson C, Bastiani M, Thomas WG, Pardon E, Steyaert J, Yap AS, Goodhill GJ, Hilliard MA, Parton RG, Meunier FA. Proc Natl Acad Sci U S A. 2020 Nov 19. pii: 2007443117. doi: 10.1073/pnas.2007443117. PubMed 33214152.
Backbone
  Vector backbone: pmEos2-N1
  Backbone manufacturer: EGFP replaced with mEos2 in pEGFP-N1 backbone (Clontec)
  Backbone size w/o insert (bp): 4694
  Total vector size (bp): 5198
  Vector type: Mammalian Expression
  Selectable markers: Neomycin (select with G418)
Growth in bacteria
  Bacterial resistance: Kanamycin, 50 μg/mL
  Growth temperature: 37°C
  Growth strain: DH5alpha
  Copy number: High Copy
Gene/Insert
  Gene/Insert name: pleckstrin homology domain of PLCδ1 (phospholipase C-δ1) (alt name: PH-PLCd)
  Species: H. sapiens (human)
  Insert size (bp): 510
  Mutation: Insert consists of AA1-170
  GenBank ID: NM_006225.4
  Entrez Gene: PLCD1 (a.k.a. NDNC3, PLC-III)
  Tag / fusion protein: mEos2 (C terminal on insert)
  Cloning method: Restriction Enzyme; 5′ cloning site AgeI (not destroyed); 3′ cloning site NotI (not destroyed)
  Sequencing primers: 5′ cgcaaatgggcggtaggcgtg (CMV F); 3′ TGTACCATCTCCGTCGATCA (mEos2 R)
Resource information
  A portion of this plasmid was derived from a plasmid made by: PH-PLCd insert was derived from PH-PLCD1-GFP (Plasmid #51407).
Terms and licenses: Academic/Nonprofit Terms; Industry Terms: Not Available to Industry
How to cite: pmEos2-N1 PH-PLCd (wild-type) (PH-PLCd-mEos2) was a gift from Frederic Meunier (Addgene plasmid # 162877 ; http://n2t.net/addgene:162877 ; RRID:Addgene_162877)
