[The description below was written by a language model from this plasmid's Addgene catalogue record and pLannotate feature annotations shown in this document.]
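Description:
pmEos2-N1 PH-PLCd (wild-type), also called PH-PLCd-mEos2, is a 5,198 bp mammalian expression plasmid built on pmEos2-N1, a derivative of the pEGFP-N1 backbone in which EGFP has been replaced by mEos2. It replicates in E. coli at high copy number from a ColE1/pUC-type origin and also carries an f1 phage origin. A single Tn5 NeoR/KanR (aminoglycoside phosphotransferase) gene sits behind tandem bacterial (bla-type) and SV40 early promoters and is terminated by the HSV TK polyadenylation signal. It therefore provides kanamycin resistance in bacteria and G418 selection in mammalian cells. The short "ble", bGH poly(A) and SV40 large T antigen fragments in the feature table appear to be annotation hits on backbone remnants rather than functional elements.

The expression cassette is driven by the human CMV immediate early enhancer and promoter and ends in the SV40 polyadenylation signal. It encodes amino acids 1–170 of human phospholipase C-δ1 (PLCD1), which contain the pleckstrin homology domain. This roughly 510 bp insert was derived from an earlier PH-PLCD1-GFP plasmid. It is joined through a short linker to mEos2 at its C terminus. The PLCD1 annotation notes binding to phosphatidylinositol 4,5-bisphosphate, so the fusion can be expected to act as a probe for this lipid. mEos2 is a monomeric green-to-red photoswitchable fluorescent protein, which allows sparse subsets of molecules to be converted and followed individually. The stated purpose is expression in mammalian cells for single-particle tracking photoactivated localization microscopy (sptPALM).
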