Features (pLannotate 1.2.2; 16 found; start..end, strand, type, name):
      1..304     +  enhancer       CMV enhancer: human cytomegalovirus immediate early enhancer
    305..508     +  promoter       CMV promoter: human cytomegalovirus (CMV) immediate early promoter
    531..574     +  misc_feature   MCS (fragment): multiple cloning site
    580..1092    +  CDS            PLCD1 (fragment): PLCD1_HUMAN - Experimental evidence at protein level: Swiss-Prot protein existence level 1. The production of the second messenger molecules diacylglycerol (DAG) and inositol 1,4,5-trisphosphate (IP3) is mediated by activated phosphatidylinositol-specific phospholipase C enzymes (PubMed:9188725). Essential for trophoblast and placental development (By similarity). Binds phosphatidylinositol 4,5-bisphosphate (PubMed:7890667, PubMed:9188725). From Homo sapiens (Human).
   1108..1788    +  CDS            mEos2: monomeric variant of green-to-red photoswitchable fluorescent protein EosFP (McKinney et al., 2009)
   1820..1903    +  CDS            large T antigen (fragment): large T antigen from SV40 (simian virus 40)
   1926..2047    +  polyA_signal   SV40 poly(A) signal: SV40 polyadenylation signal
   2081..2509    -  rep_origin     f1 ori (sequence partly withheld): f1 bacteriophage origin of replication; arrow indicates direction of (+) strand synthesis
   2536..2640    +  promoter       AmpR promoter: bla
   2642..2999    +  promoter       SV40 promoter: SV40 enhancer and early promoter
   3034..3828    +  CDS            NeoR/KanR: aminoglycoside phosphotransferase from Tn5; aph(3')-II (or nptII); confers resistance to neomycin, kanamycin, and G418 (Geneticin®)
   3849..4001    +  CDS            ble (fragment): BLE_KLEPN - Experimental evidence at protein level: Swiss-Prot protein existence level 1. Binding protein with a strong affinity to the bleomycin family of antibiotics. Binds to CL990; an antimitotic-antibiotic compound. From Klebsiella pneumoniae.
   4060..4107    +  polyA_signal   HSV TK poly(A) signal: herpes simplex virus thymidine kinase polyadenylation signal (Cole and Stacy, 1985)
   4198..4214    -  polyA_signal   bGH poly(A) signal (fragment): bovine growth hormone polyadenylation signal
   4436..5024    +  rep_origin     ori: high-copy-number ColE1/pMB1/pBR322/pUC origin of replication
   5139..5198    +  enhancer       CMV enhancer (fragment): human cytomegalovirus immediate early enhancer
>Addgene plasmid #162877 | pmEos2-N1 PH-PLCd (wild-type) (PH-PLCd-mEos2) | addgene full sequence | sequence record 321985 | Addgene NGS Result
CGTTACATAACTTACGGTAAATGGCCCGCCTGGCTGACCGCCCAACGACCCCCGCCCATTGACGTCAATA
ATGACGTATGTTCCCATAGTAACGCCAATAGGGACTTTCCATTGACGTCAATGGGTGGAGTATTTACGGT
AAACTGCCCACTTGGCAGTACATCAAGTGTATCATATGCCAAGTACGCCCCCTATTGACGTCAATGACGG
TAAATGGCCCGCCTGGCATTATGCCCAGTACATGACCTTATGGGACTTTCCTACTTGGCAGTACATCTAC
GTATTAGTCATCGCTATTACCATGGTGATGCGGTTTTGGCAGTACATCAATGGGCGTGGATAGCGGTTTG
ACTCACGGGGATTTCCAAGTCTCCACCCCATTGACGTCAATGGGAGTTTGTTTTGGCACCAAAATCAACG
GGACTTTCCAAAATGTCGTAACAACTCCGCCCCATTGACGCAAATGGGCGGTAGGCGTGTACGGTGGGAG
GTCTATATAAGCAGAGCTGGTTTAGTGAACCGTCAGATCCGCTAGCGCTACCGGACTCAGATCTCGAGCT
CAAGCTTCGAATTCACGGCATGGACTCGGGCCGGGACTTCCTGACCCTGCACGGCCTACAGGATGATGAG
GATCTACAGGCGCTGCTGAAGGGCAGCCAGCTCCTGAAGGTGAAGTCCAGCTCATGGAGGAGAGAGCGCT
TCTACAAGTTGCAGGAGGACTGCAAGACCATCTGGCAGGAGTCCCGCAAGGTCATGCGGACCCCGGAGTC
CCAGCTGTTCTCCATCGAGGACATTCAGGAGGTGCGAATGGGGCACCGCACGGAGGGTCTGGAGAAGTTC
GCCCGTGATGTGCCCGAGGACCGCTGCTTCTCCATTGTCTTCAAGGACCAGCGCAATACACTAGACCTCA
TCGCCCCATCGCCAGCTGATGCCCAGCACTGGGTGCTGGGGCTGCACAAGATCATCCACCACTCAGGCTC
CATGGACCAGCGTCAGAAGCTACAGCACTGGATTCACTCCTGCTTGCGAAAAGCTGACAAAAACAAGGAC
AACAAGATGAGCTTCAAGGAGCTGCAGAACTTCCTGAAGGATCCACCGGTCGCCACCATGAGTGCGATTA
AGCCAGACATGAAGATCAAACTCCGTATGGAAGGCAACGTAAACGGGCACCACTTTGTGATCGACGGAGA
TGGTACAGGCAAGCCTTTTGAGGGAAAACAGAGTATGGATCTTGAAGTCAAAGAGGGCGGACCTCTGCCT
TTTGCCTTTGATATCCTGACCACTGCATTCCATTACGGCAACAGGGTATTCGCCAAATATCCAGACAACA
TACAAGACTATTTTAAGCAGTCGTTTCCTAAGGGGTATTCGTGGGAACGAAGCTTGACTTTCGAAGACGG
GGGCATTTGCATTGCCAGAAACGACATAACAATGGAAGGGGACACTTTCTATAATAAAGTTCGATTTTAT
GGTACCAACTTTCCCGCCAATGGTCCAGTTATGCAGAAGAAGACGCTGAAATGGGAGCCCTCCACTGAGA
AAATGTATGTGCGTGATGGAGTGCTGACGGGTGATATTCATATGGCTTTGTTGCTTGAAGGAAATGCCCA
TTACCGATGTGACTTCAGAACTACTTACAAAGCTAAGGAGAAGGGTGTCAAGTTACCAGGCTACCACTTT
GTGGACCACTGCATTGAGATTTTAAGCCATGACAAAGATTACAACAAGGTTAAGCTGTATGAGCATGCTG
TTGCTCATTCTGGATTGCCTGACAATGCCAGACGATAAGAGCTGTACAAGTAAAGCGGCCGCGACTCTAG
ATCATAATCAGCCATACCACATTTGTAGAGGTTTTACTTGCTTTAAAAAACCTCCCACACCTCCCCCTGA
ACCTGAAACATAAAATGAATGCAATTGTTGTTGTTAACTTGTTTATTGCAGCTTATAATGGTTACAAATA
AAGCAATAGCATCACAAATTTCACAAATAAAGCATTTTTTTCACTGCATTCTAGTTGTGGTTTGTCCAAA
CTCATCAATGTATCTTAAGGCGTAAATTGTAAGCGTTAATATTTTGTTAAAATTCGCGTTAAATTTTTGT
TAAATCAGCTCATTTTTTAACCAATAGGCCGAAATCGGCAAAATCCCTTATAAATCAAAAGAATAGACCG
AGATAGGGT
[37 nt withheld, positions 2180-2216]
AAAGAACGTGGACTCCAACGTCAAAGG
[49 nt withheld, positions 2244-2292]
T
[91 nt withheld, positions 2294-2384]
G
[124 nt withheld, positions 2386-2509]
CAGGTGGCACTTTTCGGGGAAATGTGCGCGGAACCCCTATTTGTTTATTTTTCTAAATACATTCAAATAT
GTATCCGCTCATGAGACAATAACCCTGATAAATGCTTCAATAATATTGAAAAAGGAAGAGTCCTGAGGCG
GAAAGAACCAGCTGTGGAATGTGTGTCAGTTAGGGTGTGGAAAGTCCCCAGGCTCCCCAGCAGGCAGAAG
TATGCAAAGCATGCATCTCAATTAGTCAGCAACCAGGTGTGGAAAGTCCCCAGGCTCCCCAGCAGGCAGA
AGTATGCAAAGCATGCATCTCAATTAGTCAGCAACCATAGTCCCGCCCCTAACTCCGCCCATCCCGCCCC
TAACTCCGCCCAGTTCCGCCCATTCTCCGCCCCATGGCTGACTAATTTTTTTTATTTATGCAGAGGCCGA
GGCCGCCTCGGCCTCTGAGCTATTCCAGAAGTAGTGAGGAGGCTTTTTTGGAGGCCTAGGCTTTTGCAAA
GATCGATCAAGAGACAGGATGAGGATCGTTTCGCATGATTGAACAAGATGGATTGCACGCAGGTTCTCCG
GCCGCTTGGGTGGAGAGGCTATTCGGCTATGACTGGGCACAACAGACAATCGGCTGCTCTGATGCCGCCG
TGTTCCGGCTGTCAGCGCAGGGGCGCCCGGTTCTTTTTGTCAAGACCGACCTGTCCGGTGCCCTGAATGA
ACTGCAAGACGAGGCAGCGCGGCTATCGTGGCTGGCCACGACGGGCGTTCCTTGCGCAGCTGTGCTCGAC
GTTGTCACTGAAGCGGGAAGGGACTGGCTGCTATTGGGCGAAGTGCCGGGGCAGGATCTCCTGTCATCTC
ACCTTGCTCCTGCCGAGAAAGTATCCATCATGGCTGATGCAATGCGGCGGCTGCATACGCTTGATCCGGC
TACCTGCCCATTCGACCACCAAGCGAAACATCGCATCGAGCGAGCACGTACTCGGATGGAAGCCGGTCTT
GTCGATCAGGATGATCTGGACGAAGAGCATCAGGGGCTCGCGCCAGCCGAACTGTTCGCCAGGCTCAAGG
CGAGCATGCCCGACGGCGAGGATCTCGTCGTGACCCATGGCGATGCCTGCTTGCCGAATATCATGGTGGA
AAATGGCCGCTTTTCTGGATTCATCGACTGTGGCCGGCTGGGTGTGGCGGACCGCTATCAGGACATAGCG
TTGGCTACCCGTGATATTGCTGAAGAGCTTGGCGGCGAATGGGCTGACCGCTTCCTCGTGCTTTACGGTA
TCGCCGCTCCCGATTCGCAGCGCATCGCCTTCTATCGCCTTCTTGACGAGTTCTTCTGAGCGGGACTCTG
GGGTTCGAAATGACCGACCAAGCGACGCCCAACCTGCCATCACGAGATTTCGATTCCACCGCCGCCTTCT
ATGAAAGGTTGGGCTTCGGAATCGTTTTCCGGGACGCCGGCTGGATGATCCTCCAGCGCGGGGATCTCAT
GCTGGAGTTCTTCGCCCACCCTAGGGGGAGGCTAACTGAAACACGGAAGGAGACAATACCGGAAGGAACC
CGCGCTATGACGGCAATAAAAAGACAGAATAAAACGCACGGTGTTGGGTCGTTTGTTCATAAACGCGGGG
TTCGGTCCCAGGGCTGGCACTCTGTCGATACCCCACCGAGACCCCATTGGGGCCAATACGCCCGCGTTTC
TTCCTTTTCCCCACCCCACCCCCCAAGTTCGGGTGAAGGCCCAGGGCTCGCAGCCAACGTCGGGGCGGCA
GGCCCTGCCATAGCCTCAGGTTACTCATATATACTTTAGATTGATTTAAAACTTCATTTTTAATTTAAAA
GGATCTAGGTGAAGATCCTTTTTGATAATCTCATGACCAAAATCCCTTAACGTGAGTTTTCGTTCCACTG
AGCGTCAGACCCCGTAGAAAAGATCAAAGGATCTTCTTGAGATCCTTTTTTTCTGCGCGTAATCTGCTGC
TTGCAAACAAAAAAACCACCGCTACCAGCGGTGGTTTGTTTGCCGGATCAAGAGCTACCAACTCTTTTTC
CGAAGGTAACTGGCTTCAGCAGAGCGCAGATACCAAATACTGTTCTTCTAGTGTAGCCGTAGTTAGGCCA
CCACTTCAAGAACTCTGTAGCACCGCCTACATACCTCGCTCTGCTAATCCTGTTACCAGTGGCTGCTGCC
AGTGGCGATAAGTCGTGTCTTACCGGGTTGGACTCAAGACGATAGTTACCGGATAAGGCGCAGCGGTCGG
GCTGAACGGGGGGTTCGTGCACACAGCCCAGCTTGGAGCGAACGACCTACACCGAACTGAGATACCTACA
GCGTGAGCTATGAGAAAGCGCCACGCTTCCCGAAGGGAGAAAGGCGGACAGGTATCCGGTAAGCGGCAGG
GTCGGAACAGGAGAGCGCACGAGGGAGCTTCCAGGGGGAAACGCCTGGTATCTTTATAGTCCTGTCGGGT
TTCGCCACCTCTGACTTGAGCGTCGATTTTTGTGATGCTCGTCAGGGGGGCGGAGCCTATGGAAAAACGC
CAGCAACGCGGCCTTTTTACGGTTCCTGGCCTTTTGCTGGCCTTTTGCTCACATGTTCTTTCCTGCGTTA
TCCCCTGATTCTGTGGATAACCGTATTACCGCCATGCATTAGTTATTAATAGTAATCAATTACGGGGTCA
TTAGTTCATAGCCCATATATGGAGTTCCG
